Addgene plasmid #218995: SFFV-NFATC3-Brd 12
Purpose: Transcription factor NFATC3 with a specific barcode assigned.
Depositing lab: Filipe Pereira. Depositing organization: Center for Neuroscience and Cell Biology, University of Coimbra. Publication: A combinatorial transcription factor screening platform for immune cell reprogramming. Kurochkin I, Altman AR, Caiado I, Pertiga-Cabral D, Halitzki E, Minaeva M, Zimmermannova O, Henriques-Oliveira L, Klein D, Nair M, Oliveira D, Cajal LR, Knittel R, Feick C, Ringner M, Martin M, Cirovic B, Pires CF, Rosa FF, Sitnicka E, Theis FJ, Pereira CF. Cell Syst. 2026 Jan 21;17(1):101457. doi: 10.1016/j.cels.2025.101457. Epub 2026 Jan 14. PubMed 41539305.
Backbone
  Vector backbone: SFFV-MCS
  Backbone size w/o insert (bp): 6638
  Vector type: Lentiviral
Growth in bacteria
  Bacterial resistance: Ampicillin, 100 μg/mL
  Growth temperature: 37°C
  Growth strain: NEB Stable
  Copy number: High Copy
Gene/Insert
  Gene/Insert name: NFATC3
  Species: H. sapiens (human)
  Insert size (bp): 3228
  Entrez Gene: NFATC3 (a.k.a. NF-AT4c, NFAT4, NFATX, n339260)
  Promoter: The spleen focus-forming virus (SFFV) promoter
  Cloning method: Restriction Enzyme; 5′ cloning site Bsp119I (not destroyed); 3′ cloning site BstHI (not destroyed)
Terms and licenses: Academic/Nonprofit Terms; Industry Terms: Not Available to Industry
Depositor comments: Barcode sequence cloned into XbaI restriction site. Design of plasmid is as follows: SFFV-[TF sequence]-WPRE-[Barcode sequence].
How to cite: SFFV-NFATC3-Brd 12 was a gift from Filipe Pereira (Addgene plasmid # 218995 ; http://n2t.net/addgene:218995 ; RRID:Addgene_218995)
