[The description below was written by a language model from this plasmid's Addgene catalogue record and pLannotate feature annotations shown in this document.]
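Description:
SFFV-NFATC3-Brd 12 is a lentiviral transfer plasmid built on the SFFV-MCS backbone for constitutive expression of human NFATC3 (also known as NFAT4 or NFATX) together with a unique DNA barcode. In bacteria it is maintained through a high-copy ColE1/pUC-type origin and selected with ampicillin via the β-lactamase gene. The backbone also carries an f1 origin and pBluescript-derived remnants, including lacZα and lacI fragments, the lac promoter/operator, and T3 and T7 promoters. The annotated full sequence is about 9.9 kb, consistent with the stated 6.6 kb backbone plus a 3.2 kb insert.

The viral portion has a third-generation, self-inactivating layout. An RSV promoter drives a truncated HIV-1 5' LTR, making genomic RNA production Tat-independent. This is followed by the Ψ packaging signal with a gag fragment, the Rev response element for nuclear export of the unspliced genome, and the cPPT/CTS, which aids nuclear import of the reverse-transcribed genome. The internal spleen focus-forming virus promoter, which is commonly chosen for strong activity in haematopoietic cells, drives the NFATC3 coding sequence cloned between retained restriction sites. No epitope tag, reporter or mammalian selection marker is annotated. Downstream, a WPRE boosts transcript stability and expression, and the cassette ends in a ΔU3 3' LTR with an SV40 polyadenylation signal and SV40 origin sequence beyond it.

According to the depositor, the barcode sits in an XbaI site after the WPRE, although the feature table does not annotate it separately. That position would place it within the expressed transcript, so it could be used to identify the factor delivered. The plasmid belongs to a barcoded transcription factor collection made for combinatorial screening in immune cell reprogramming.
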