Features (pLannotate 1.2.2; 29 found; start..end, strand, type, name):
     94..112     -  promoter       T7 promoter: promoter for bacteriophage T7 RNA polymerase
    120..275     +  CDS            lacZα (fragment): LacZα fragment of β-galactosidase; lacZ fragment
    280..708     +  rep_origin     f1 ori (sequence partly withheld): f1 bacteriophage origin of replication; arrow indicates direction of (+) strand synthesis
    761..865     +  promoter       AmpR promoter: bla
    866..1726    +  CDS            AmpR: β-lactamase; bla; confers resistance to ampicillin, carbenicillin, and related antibiotics
   1897..2485    +  rep_origin     ori: high-copy-number ColE1/pMB1/pBR322/pUC origin of replication
   2668..2760    +  CDS            lacI (fragment): lac repressor; lacI; The lac repressor binds to the lac operator to inhibit transcription in E. coli. This inhibition can be relieved by adding lactose or isopropyl-β-D-thiogalactopyranoside (IPTG).
   2773..2794    +  protein_bind   CAP binding site: CAP binding activates transcription in the presence of cAMP. E. coli catabolite activator protein
   2809..2839    +  promoter       lac promoter: promoter for the E. coli lac operon
   2847..2863    +  protein_bind   lac operator: The lac repressor binds to the lac operator to inhibit transcription in E. coli. This inhibition can be relieved by adding lactose or isopropyl-β-D-thiogalactopyranoside (IPTG). lac repressor encoded by lacI
   2908..2926    +  promoter       T3 promoter: promoter for bacteriophage T3 RNA polymerase
   2954..3180    +  promoter       RSV promoter: Rous sarcoma virus enhancer/promoter
   3181..3361    +  LTR            5' LTR (truncated): truncated 5' long terminal repeat (LTR) from HIV-1
   3408..3533    +  misc_feature   HIV-1 Ψ: packaging signal of human immunodeficiency virus type 1
   3517..3880    +  CDS            HIV-1 gag (fragment): gag protein from human immunodeficiency virus 1; gag
   4026..4259    +  misc_feature   RRE: The Rev response element (RRE) of HIV-1 allows for Rev-dependent mRNA export from the nucleus to the cytoplasm.
   4636..4736    +  CDS            Rev (fragment): human immunodeficiency virus 1 (HIV-1) Rev protein; rev; enhances nuclear export of unspliced and incompletely spliced viral mRNAs
   4755..4872    +  misc_feature   cPPT/CTS: central polypurine tract and central termination sequence of HIV-1
   4906..5307    +  promoter       SFFV promoter: spleen focus-forming virus long terminal repeat (LTR) promoter
   5317..5340    +  misc_feature   MCS (fragment): pBluescript multiple cloning site
   5365..8589    +  CDS            NFATC3: NFAC3_HUMAN - Also known as NFAT4 From Homo sapiens (Human).
   8600..8625    +  misc_feature   MCS (fragment): pBluescript multiple cloning site
   8625..8684    +  CDS            S (fragment): HBSAG_WHV6 - Experimental evidence at transcript level: Swiss-Prot protein existence level 2. The middle envelope protein plays an important role in the budding of the virion. It is involved in the induction of budding in a nucleocapsid independent way. In this process the majority of envelope proteins bud to form subviral lipoprotein particles of 22 nm of diameter that do not contain a nucleocapsid (By similarity). From Woodchuck hepatitis B virus (isolate w64/pWS23) (WHV).
   8816..9219    +  misc_feature   WPRE: woodchuck hepatitis virus posttranscriptional regulatory element
   9277..9336    +  CDS            nef (fragment): NEF_HV1Z2 - Experimental evidence at protein level: Swiss-Prot protein existence level 1. Extracellular Nef protein targets CD4(+) T-lymphocytes for apoptosis by interacting with CXCR4 surface receptors. From Human immunodeficiency virus type 1 group M subtype D (isolate Z2/CDC-Z34) (HIV-1).
   9338..9571    +  LTR            3' LTR (ΔU3): self-inactivating 3' long terminal repeat (LTR) from HIV-1
   9643..9764    +  polyA_signal   SV40 poly(A) signal: SV40 polyadenylation signal
   9783..9804    +  rep_origin     SV40 ori (fragment): SV40 origin of replication
   9804..73      +  rep_origin     SV40 ori (across the origin): SV40 origin of replication
>Addgene plasmid #218995 | SFFV-NFATC3-Brd 12 | addgene full sequence | sequence record 448835 | Addgene NGS Result
ATTTATGCAGAGGCCGAGGCCGCCTCGGCCTCTGAGCTATTCCAGAAGTAGTGAGGAGGCTTTTTTGGAG
GCCTAGGGACGTACCCAATTCGCCCTATAGTGAGTCGTATTACGCGCGCTCACTGGCCGTCGTTTTACAA
CGTCGTGACTGGGAAAACCCTGGCGTTACCCAACTTAATCGCCTTGCAGCACATCCCCCTTTCGCCAGCT
GGCGTAATAGCGAAGAGGCCCGCACCGATCGCCCTTCCCAACAGTTGCGCAGCCTGAATGGCGAATGGG
[124 nt withheld, positions 280-403]
C
[91 nt withheld, positions 405-495]
A
[49 nt withheld, positions 497-545]
CCTTTGACGTTGGAGTCCACGTTCTTT
[37 nt withheld, positions 573-609]
ACCCTATCTCGGTCTATTCTTTTGATTTATAAGGGATTTTGCCGATTTCGGCCTATTGGTTAAAAAATGA
GCTGATTTAACAAAAATTTAACGCGAATTTTAACAAAATATTAACGCTTACAATTTAGGTGGCACTTTTC
GGGGAAATGTGCGCGGAACCCCTATTTGTTTATTTTTCTAAATACATTCAAATATGTATCCGCTCATGAG
ACAATAACCCTGATAAATGCTTCAATAATATTGAAAAAGGAAGAGTATGAGTATTCAACATTTCCGTGTC
GCCCTTATTCCCTTTTTTGCGGCATTTTGCCTTCCTGTTTTTGCTCACCCAGAAACGCTGGTGAAAGTAA
AAGATGCTGAAGATCAGTTGGGTGCACGAGTGGGTTACATCGAACTGGATCTCAACAGCGGTAAGATCCT
TGAGAGTTTTCGCCCCGAAGAACGTTTTCCAATGATGAGCACTTTTAAAGTTCTGCTATGTGGCGCGGTA
TTATCCCGTATTGACGCCGGGCAAGAGCAACTCGGTCGCCGCATACACTATTCTCAGAATGACTTGGTTG
AGTACTCACCAGTCACAGAAAAGCATCTTACGGATGGCATGACAGTAAGAGAATTATGCAGTGCTGCCAT
AACCATGAGTGATAACACTGCGGCCAACTTACTTCTGACAACGATCGGAGGACCGAAGGAGCTAACCGCT
TTTTTGCACAACATGGGGGATCATGTAACTCGCCTTGATCGTTGGGAACCGGAGCTGAATGAAGCCATAC
CAAACGACGAGCGTGACACCACGATGCCTGTAGCAATGGCAACAACGTTGCGCAAACTATTAACTGGCGA
ACTACTTACTCTAGCTTCCCGGCAACAATTAATAGACTGGATGGAGGCGGATAAAGTTGCAGGACCACTT
CTGCGCTCGGCCCTTCCGGCTGGCTGGTTTATTGCTGATAAATCTGGAGCCGGTGAGCGTGGGTCTCGCG
GTATCATTGCAGCACTGGGGCCAGATGGTAAGCCCTCCCGTATCGTAGTTATCTACACGACGGGGAGTCA
GGCAACTATGGATGAACGAAATAGACAGATCGCTGAGATAGGTGCCTCACTGATTAAGCATTGGTAACTG
TCAGACCAAGTTTACTCATATATACTTTAGATTGATTTAAAACTTCATTTTTAATTTAAAAGGATCTAGG
TGAAGATCCTTTTTGATAATCTCATGACCAAAATCCCTTAACGTGAGTTTTCGTTCCACTGAGCGTCAGA
CCCCGTAGAAAAGATCAAAGGATCTTCTTGAGATCCTTTTTTTCTGCGCGTAATCTGCTGCTTGCAAACA
AAAAAACCACCGCTACCAGCGGTGGTTTGTTTGCCGGATCAAGAGCTACCAACTCTTTTTCCGAAGGTAA
CTGGCTTCAGCAGAGCGCAGATACCAAATACTGTTCTTCTAGTGTAGCCGTAGTTAGGCCACCACTTCAA
GAACTCTGTAGCACCGCCTACATACCTCGCTCTGCTAATCCTGTTACCAGTGGCTGCTGCCAGTGGCGAT
AAGTCGTGTCTTACCGGGTTGGACTCAAGACGATAGTTACCGGATAAGGCGCAGCGGTCGGGCTGAACGG
GGGGTTCGTGCACACAGCCCAGCTTGGAGCGAACGACCTACACCGAACTGAGATACCTACAGCGTGAGCT
ATGAGAAAGCGCCACGCTTCCCGAAGGGAGAAAGGCGGACAGGTATCCGGTAAGCGGCAGGGTCGGAACA
GGAGAGCGCACGAGGGAGCTTCCAGGGGGAAACGCCTGGTATCTTTATAGTCCTGTCGGGTTTCGCCACC
TCTGACTTGAGCGTCGATTTTTGTGATGCTCGTCAGGGGGGCGGAGCCTATGGAAAAACGCCAGCAACGC
GGCCTTTTTACGGTTCCTGGCCTTTTGCTGGCCTTTTGCTCACATGTTCTTTCCTGCGTTATCCCCTGAT
TCTGTGGATAACCGTATTACCGCCTTTGAGTGAGCTGATACCGCTCGCCGCAGCCGAACGACCGAGCGCA
GCGAGTCAGTGAGCGAGGAAGCGGAAGAGCGCCCAATACGCAAACCGCCTCTCCCCGCGCGTTGGCCGAT
TCATTAATGCAGCTGGCACGACAGGTTTCCCGACTGGAAAGCGGGCAGTGAGCGCAACGCAATTAATGTG
AGTTAGCTCACTCATTAGGCACCCCAGGCTTTACACTTTATGCTTCCGGCTCGTATGTTGTGTGGAATTG
TGAGCGGATAACAATTTCACACAGGAAACAGCTATGACCATGATTACGCCAAGCGCGCAATTAACCCTCA
CTAAAGGGAACAAAAGCTGGAGCTGCAAGCTTAATGTAGTCTTATGCAATACTCTTGTAGTCTTGCAACA
TGGTAACGATGAGTTAGCAACATGCCTTACAAGGAGAGAAAAAGCACCGTGCATGCCGATTGGTGGAAGT
AAGGTGGTACGATCGTGCCTTATTAGGAAGGCAACAGACGGGTCTGACATGGATTGGACGAACCACTGAA
TTGCCGCATTGCAGAGATATTGTATTTAAGTGCCTAGCTCGATACATAAACGGGTCTCTCTGGTTAGACC
AGATCTGAGCCTGGGAGCTCTCTGGCTAACTAGGGAACCCACTGCTTAAGCCTCAATAAAGCTTGCCTTG
AGTGCTTCAAGTAGTGTGTGCCCGTCTGTTGTGTGACTCTGGTAACTAGAGATCCCTCAGACCCTTTTAG
TCAGTGTGGAAAATCTCTAGCAGTGGCGCCCGAACAGGGACTTGAAAGCGAAAGGGAAACCAGAGGAGCT
CTCTCGACGCAGGACTCGGCTTGCTGAAGCGCGCACGGCAAGAGGCGAGGGGCGGCGACTGGTGAGTACG
CCAAAAATTTTGACTAGCGGAGGCTAGAAGGAGAGAGATGGGTGCGAGAGCGTCAGTATTAAGCGGGGGA
GAATTAGATCGCGATGGGAAAAAATTCGGTTAAGGCCAGGGGGAAAGAAAAAATATAAATTAAAACATAT
AGTATGGGCAAGCAGGGAGCTAGAACGATTCGCAGTTAATCCTGGCCTGTTAGAAACATCAGAAGGCTGT
AGACAAATACTGGGACAGCTACAACCATCCCTTCAGACAGGATCAGAAGAACTTAGATCATTATATAATA
CAGTAGCAACCCTCTATTGTGTGCATCAAAGGATAGAGATAAAAGACACCAAGGAAGCTTTAGACAAGAT
AGAGGAAGAGCAAAACAAAAGTAAGACCACCGCACAGCAAGCGGCCGCTGATCTTCAGACCTGGAGGAGG
AGATATGAGGGACAATTGGAGAAGTGAATTATATAAATATAAAGTAGTAAAAATTGAACCATTAGGAGTA
GCACCCACCAAGGCAAAGAGAAGAGTGGTGCAGAGAGAAAAAAGAGCAGTGGGAATAGGAGCTTTGTTCC
TTGGGTTCTTGGGAGCAGCAGGAAGCACTATGGGCGCAGCGTCAATGACGCTGACGGTACAGGCCAGACA
ATTATTGTCTGGTATAGTGCAGCAGCAGAACAATTTGCTGAGGGCTATTGAGGCGCAACAGCATCTGTTG
CAACTCACAGTCTGGGGCATCAAGCAGCTCCAGGCAAGAATCCTGGCTGTGGAAAGATACCTAAAGGATC
AACAGCTCCTGGGGATTTGGGGTTGCTCTGGAAAACTCATTTGCACCACTGCTGTGCCTTGGAATGCTAG
TTGGAGTAATAAATCTCTGGAACAGATTTGGAATCACACGACCTGGATGGAGTGGGACAGAGAAATTAAC
AATTACACAAGCTTAATACACTCCTTAATTGAAGAATCGCAAAACCAGCAAGAAAAGAATGAACAAGAAT
TATTGGAATTAGATAAATGGGCAAGTTTGTGGAATTGGTTTAACATAACAAATTGGCTGTGGTATATAAA
ATTATTCATAATGATAGTAGGAGGCTTGGTAGGTTTAAGAATAGTTTTTGCTGTACTTTCTATAGTGAAT
AGAGTTAGGCAGGGATATTCACCATTATCGTTTCAGACCCACCTCCCAACCCCGAGGGGACCCGACAGGC
CCGAAGGAATAGAAGAAGAAGGTGGAGAGAGAGACAGAGACAGATCCATTCGATTAGTGAACGGATCTCG
ACGGTATCGGTTAACTTTTAAAAGAAAAGGGGGGATTGGGGGGTACAGTGCAGGGGAAAGAATAGTAGAC
ATAATAGCAACAGACATACAAACTAAAGAATTACAAAAACAAATTACAAAAATTCAAAATTTTATCGATC
ACGAGACTAGCCTCGAGCTGGCTGCAGTAACGCCATTTTGCAAGGCATGGAAAAATACCAAACCAAGAAT
AGAGAAGTTCAGATCAAGGGCGGGTACATGAAAATAGCTAACGTTGGGCCAAACAGGATATCTGCGGTGA
GCAGTTTCGGCCCCGGCCCGGGGCCAAGAACAGATGGTCACCGCAGTTTCGGCCCCGGCCCGAGGCCAAG
AACAGATGGTCCCCAGATATGGCCCAACCCTCAGCAGTTTCTTAAGACCCATCAGATGTTTCCAGGCTCC
CCCAAGGACCTGAAATGACCCTGCGCCTTATTTGAATTAACCAATCAGCCTGCTTCTCGCTTCTGTTCGC
GCGCTTCTGCTTCCCGAGCTCTATAAAAGAGCTCACAACCCCTCACTCGGCGCGCCAGTCCTCCGACAGA
CTGAGTCGGCCGGTCGAATCAAGCTTATCGATACCGTCGACGGATCCGCTAGCCCGCGGTTCGAAATGAC
TACTGCAAACTGTGGCGCCCACGACGAGCTCGACTTCAAACTCGTCTTTGGCGAGGACGGGGCGCCGGCG
CCGCCGCCCCCGGGCTCGCGGCCTGCAGATCTTGAGCCAGATGATTGTGCATCCATTTACATCTTTAATG
TAGATCCACCTCCATCTACTTTAACCACACCACTTTGCTTACCACATCATGGATTACCGTCTCACTCTTC
TGTTTTGTCACCATCGTTTCAGCTCCAAAGTCACAAAAACTATGAAGGAACTTGTGAGATTCCTGAATCT
AAATATAGCCCATTAGGTGGTCCCAAACCCTTTGAGTGCCCAAGTATTCAAATTACATCTATCTCTCCTA
ACTGTCATCAAGAATTAGATGCACATGAAGATGACCTACAGATAAATGACCCAGAACGGGAATTTTTGGA
AAGGCCTTCTAGAGATCATCTCTATCTTCCTCTTGAGCCATCCTACCGGGAGTCTTCTCTTAGTCCTAGT
CCTGCCAGCAGCATCTCTTCTAGGAGTTGGTTCTCTGATGCATCTTCTTGTGAATCGCTTTCACATATTT
ATGATGATGTGGACTCAGAGTTGAATGAAGCTGCAGCCCGATTTACCCTTGGATCCCCTCTGACTTCTCC
TGGTGGCTCTCCAGGGGGCTGCCCTGGAGAAGAAACTTGGCATCAACAGTATGGACTTGGACACTCATTA
TCACCCAGGCAATCTCCTTGCCACTCTCCTAGATCCAGTGTCACTGATGAGAATTGGCTGAGCCCCAGGC
CAGCCTCAGGACCCTCATCAAGGCCCACATCCCCCTGTGGGAAACGGAGGCACTCCAGTGCTGAAGTTTG
TTATGCTGGGTCCCTTTCACCCCATCACTCACCTGTTCCTTCACCTGGTCACTCCCCCAGGGGAAGTGTG
ACAGAAGATACGTGGCTCAATGCTTCTGTCCATGGTGGGTCAGGCCTTGGCCCTGCAGTTTTTCCATTTC
AGTACTGTGTAGAGACTGACATCCCTCTCAAAACAAGGAAAACTTCTGAAGATCAAGCTGCCATACTACC
AGGAAAATTAGAGCTGTGTTCAGATGACCAAGGGAGTTTATCACCAGCCCGGGAGACTTCAATAGATGAT
GGCCTTGGATCTCAGTATCCTTTAAAGAAAGATTCATGTGGTGATCAGTTTCTTTCAGTTCCTTCACCCT
TTACCTGGAGCAAACCAAAGCCTGGCCACACCCCTATATTTCGCACATCTTCATTACCTCCACTAGACTG
GCCTTTACCAGCTCATTTTGGACAATGTGAACTGAAAATAGAAGTGCAACCTAAAACTCATCATCGAGCC
CATTATGAAACTGAAGGTAGCCGAGGGGCAGTAAAAGCATCTACTGGGGGACATCCTGTTGTGAAGCTCC
TGGGCTATAACGAAAAGCCAATAAATCTACAAATGTTTATTGGGACAGCAGATGATCGATATTTACGACC
TCATGCATTTTACCAGGTGCATCGAATCACTGGGAAGACAGTCGCTACTGCAAGCCAAGAGATAATAATT
GCCAGTACAAAAGTTCTGGAAATTCCACTTCTTCCTGAAAATAATATGTCAGCCAGTATTGATTGTGCAG
GTATTTTGAAACTCCGCAATTCAGATATAGAACTTCGAAAAGGAGAAACTGATATTGGCAGAAAGAATAC
TAGAGTACGACTTGTGTTTCGTGTACACATCCCACAGCCCAGTGGAAAAGTCCTTTCTCTGCAGATAGCC
TCTATACCCGTTGAGTGCTCCCAGCGGTCTGCTCAAGAACTTCCTCATATTGAGAAGTACAGTATCAACA
GTTGTTCTGTAAATGGAGGTCATGAAATGGTTGTGACTGGATCTAATTTTCTTCCAGAATCCAAAATCAT
TTTTCTTGAAAAAGGACAAGATGGACGACCTCAGTGGGAGGTAGAAGGGAAGATAATCAGGGAAAAATGT
CAAGGGGCTCACATTGTCCTTGAAGTTCCTCCATATCATAACCCAGCAGTTACAGCTGCAGTGCAGGTGC
ACTTTTATCTTTGCAATGGCAAGAGGAAAAAAAGCCAGTCTCAACGTTTTACTTATACACCAGTTTTGAT
GAAGCAAGAACACAGAGAAGAGATTGATTTGTCTTCAGTTCCATCTTTGCCTGTGCCTCATCCTGCTCAG
ACCCAGAGGCCTTCCTCTGATTCAGGGTGTTCACATGACAGTGTACTGTCAGGACAGAGAAGTTTGATTT
GCTCCATCCCACAAACATATGCATCCATGGTGACCTCATCCCATCTGCCACAGTTGCAGTGTAGAGATGA
GAGTGTTAGTAAAGAACAGCATATGATTCCTTCTCCAATTGTACACCAGCCTTTTCAAGTCACACCAACA
CCTCCTGTGGGGTCTTCCTATCAGCCTATGCAAACTAATGTTGTGTACAATGGACCAACTTGTCTTCCTA
TTAATGCTGCCTCTAGTCAAGAATTTGATTCAGTTTTGTTTCAGCAGGATGCAACTCTTTCTGGTTTAGT
GAATCTTGGCTGTCAACCACTGTCATCCATACCATTTCATTCTTCAAATTCAGGCTCAACAGGACATCTC
TTAGCCCATACACCTCATTCTGTGCATACCCTGCCTCATCTGCAATCAATGGGATATCATTGTTCAAATA
CAGGACAAAGATCTCTTTCTTCTCCAGTGGCTGACCAGATTACAGGTCAGCCTTCGTCTCAGTTACAACC
TATTACATATGGTCCTTCACATTCAGGGTCTGCTACAACAGCTTCCCCAGCAGCTTCTCATCCCTTGGCT
AGTTCACCGCTTTCTGGGCCACCATCTCCTCAGCTTCAGCCTATGCCTTACCAATCTCCTAGCTCAGGAA
CTGCCTCATCACCGTCTCCAGCCACCAGAATGCATTCTGGACAGCACTCAACTCAAGCACAAAGTACGGG
CCAGGGGGGTCTTTCTGCACCTTCATCCTTAATATGTCACAGTTTGTGTGATCCAGCGTCATTTCCACCT
GATGGGGCAACTGTGAGCATTAAACCTGAACCAGAAGATCGAGAGCCTAACTTTGCAACCATTGGTCTGC
AGGACATCACTTTAGATGATGTGAACGAGATAATTGGGAGAGACATGTCCCAGATTTCTGTTTCCCAAGG
AGCAGGGGTGAGCAGGCAGGCTCCCCTCCCGAGTCCTGAGTCCCTGGATTTAGGAAGATCTGATGGGCTC
TAAACCGGTCGGATCCCCCGGGCTGCAGGAATTCGAGCATCTTACCGCCATTTATTCCCATATTTGTTCT
GTTTTTCTTGATTTGGGTATACATTTAAATGTTAATAAAACAAAATGGTGGGGCAATCATTTACATTTTT
AGGGATATGTAATTACTAGTTCAGGTGTATTGCCACAAGACAAACATGTTAAGAAACTTTCCCGTTATTT
ACGCTCTGTTCCTGTTAATCAACCTCTGGATTACAAAATTTGTGAAAGATTGACTGATATTCTTAACTAT
GTTGCTCCTTTTACGCTGTGTGGATATGCTGCTTTAATGCCTCTGTATCATGCTATTGCTTCCCGTACGG
CTTTCGTTTTCTCCTCCTTGTATAAATCCTGGTTGCTGTCTCTTTATGAGGAGTTGTGGCCCGTTGTCCG
TCAACGTGGCGTGGTGTGCTCTGTGTTTGCTGACGCAACCCCCACTGGCTGGGGCATTGCCACCACCTGT
CAACTCCTTTCTGGGACTTTCGCTTTCCCCCTCCCGATCGCCACGGCAGAACTCATCGCCGCCTGCCTTG
CCCGCTGCTGGACAGGGGCTAGGTTGCTGGGCACTGATAATTCCGTGGTGTTGTCGGGGAAGCTGACGTC
CTTTGCAATTCGATATCAAGCTGTACCTTCTAGATGTACAATAAGTGCAGCGCTTCTAGACCAATGACTT
ACAAGGCAGCTGTAGATCTTAGCCACTTTTTAAAAGAAAAGGGGGGACTGGAAGGGCTAATTCACTCCCA
ACGAAGACAAGATCTGCTTTTTGCTTGTACTGGGTCTCTCTGGTTAGACCAGATCTGAGCCTGGGAGCTC
TCTGGCTAACTAGGGAACCCACTGCTTAAGCCTCAATAAAGCTTGCCTTGAGTGCTTCAAGTAGTGTGTG
CCCGTCTGTTGTGTGACTCTGGTAACTAGAGATCCCTCAGACCCTTTTAGTCAGTGTGGAAAATCTCTAG
CAGTAGTAGTTCATGTCATCTTATTATTCAGTATTTATAACTTGCAAAGAAATGAATATCAGAGAGTGAG
AGGAACTTGTTTATTGCAGCTTATAATGGTTACAAATAAAGCAATAGCATCACAAATTTCACAAATAAAG
CATTTTTTTCACTGCATTCTAGTTGTGGTTTGTCCAAACTCATCAATGTATCTTATCATGTCTGGCTCTA
GCTATCCCGCCCCTAACTCCGCCCATCCCGCCCCTAACTCCGCCCAGTTCCGCCCATTCTCCGCCCCATG
GCTGACTAATTTTTTTT
