>Addgene plasmid #218995 | SFFV-NFATC3-Brd 12 | depositor partial sequence | sequence record 427465 | TF ORF
ATGACTACTGCAAACTGTGGCGCCCACGACGAGCTCGACTTCAAACTCGTCTTTGGCGAGGACGGGGCGC
CGGCGCCGCCGCCCCCGGGCTCGCGGCCTGCAGATCTTGAGCCAGATGATTGTGCATCCATTTACATCTT
TAATGTAGATCCACCTCCATCTACTTTAACCACACCACTTTGCTTACCACATCATGGATTACCGTCTCAC
TCTTCTGTTTTGTCACCATCGTTTCAGCTCCAAAGTCACAAAAACTATGAAGGAACTTGTGAGATTCCTG
AATCTAAATATAGCCCATTAGGTGGTCCCAAACCCTTTGAGTGCCCAAGTATTCAAATTACATCTATCTC
TCCTAACTGTCATCAAGAATTAGATGCACATGAAGATGACCTACAGATAAATGACCCAGAACGGGAATTT
TTGGAAAGGCCTTCTAGAGATCATCTCTATCTTCCTCTTGAGCCATCCTACCGGGAGTCTTCTCTTAGTC
CTAGTCCTGCCAGCAGCATCTCTTCTAGGAGTTGGTTCTCTGATGCATCTTCTTGTGAATCGCTTTCACA
TATTTATGATGATGTGGACTCAGAGTTGAATGAAGCTGCAGCCCGATTTACCCTTGGATCCCCTCTGACT
TCTCCTGGTGGCTCTCCAGGGGGCTGCCCTGGAGAAGAAACTTGGCATCAACAGTATGGACTTGGACACT
CATTATCACCCAGGCAATCTCCTTGCCACTCTCCTAGATCCAGTGTCACTGATGAGAATTGGCTGAGCCC
CAGGCCAGCCTCAGGACCCTCATCAAGGCCCACATCCCCCTGTGGGAAACGGAGGCACTCCAGTGCTGAA
GTTTGTTATGCTGGGTCCCTTTCACCCCATCACTCACCTGTTCCTTCACCTGGTCACTCCCCCAGGGGAA
GTGTGACAGAAGATACGTGGCTCAATGCTTCTGTCCATGGTGGGTCAGGCCTTGGCCCTGCAGTTTTTCC
ATTTCAGTACTGTGTAGAGACTGACATCCCTCTCAAAACAAGGAAAACTTCTGAAGATCAAGCTGCCATA
CTACCAGGAAAATTAGAGCTGTGTTCAGATGACCAAGGGAGTTTATCACCAGCCCGGGAGACTTCAATAG
ATGATGGCCTTGGATCTCAGTATCCTTTAAAGAAAGATTCATGTGGTGATCAGTTTCTTTCAGTTCCTTC
ACCCTTTACCTGGAGCAAACCAAAGCCTGGCCACACCCCTATATTTCGCACATCTTCATTACCTCCACTA
GACTGGCCTTTACCAGCTCATTTTGGACAATGTGAACTGAAAATAGAAGTGCAACCTAAAACTCATCATC
GAGCCCATTATGAAACTGAAGGTAGCCGAGGGGCAGTAAAAGCATCTACTGGGGGACATCCTGTTGTGAA
GCTCCTGGGCTATAACGAAAAGCCAATAAATCTACAAATGTTTATTGGGACAGCAGATGATCGATATTTA
CGACCTCATGCATTTTACCAGGTGCATCGAATCACTGGGAAGACAGTCGCTACTGCAAGCCAAGAGATAA
TAATTGCCAGTACAAAAGTTCTGGAAATTCCACTTCTTCCTGAAAATAATATGTCAGCCAGTATTGATTG
TGCAGGTATTTTGAAACTCCGCAATTCAGATATAGAACTTCGAAAAGGAGAAACTGATATTGGCAGAAAG
AATACTAGAGTACGACTTGTGTTTCGTGTACACATCCCACAGCCCAGTGGAAAAGTCCTTTCTCTGCAGA
TAGCCTCTATACCCGTTGAGTGCTCCCAGCGGTCTGCTCAAGAACTTCCTCATATTGAGAAGTACAGTAT
CAACAGTTGTTCTGTAAATGGAGGTCATGAAATGGTTGTGACTGGATCTAATTTTCTTCCAGAATCCAAA
ATCATTTTTCTTGAAAAAGGACAAGATGGACGACCTCAGTGGGAGGTAGAAGGGAAGATAATCAGGGAAA
AATGTCAAGGGGCTCACATTGTCCTTGAAGTTCCTCCATATCATAACCCAGCAGTTACAGCTGCAGTGCA
GGTGCACTTTTATCTTTGCAATGGCAAGAGGAAAAAAAGCCAGTCTCAACGTTTTACTTATACACCAGTT
TTGATGAAGCAAGAACACAGAGAAGAGATTGATTTGTCTTCAGTTCCATCTTTGCCTGTGCCTCATCCTG
CTCAGACCCAGAGGCCTTCCTCTGATTCAGGGTGTTCACATGACAGTGTACTGTCAGGACAGAGAAGTTT
GATTTGCTCCATCCCACAAACATATGCATCCATGGTGACCTCATCCCATCTGCCACAGTTGCAGTGTAGA
GATGAGAGTGTTAGTAAAGAACAGCATATGATTCCTTCTCCAATTGTACACCAGCCTTTTCAAGTCACAC
CAACACCTCCTGTGGGGTCTTCCTATCAGCCTATGCAAACTAATGTTGTGTACAATGGACCAACTTGTCT
TCCTATTAATGCTGCCTCTAGTCAAGAATTTGATTCAGTTTTGTTTCAGCAGGATGCAACTCTTTCTGGT
TTAGTGAATCTTGGCTGTCAACCACTGTCATCCATACCATTTCATTCTTCAAATTCAGGCTCAACAGGAC
ATCTCTTAGCCCATACACCTCATTCTGTGCATACCCTGCCTCATCTGCAATCAATGGGATATCATTGTTC
AAATACAGGACAAAGATCTCTTTCTTCTCCAGTGGCTGACCAGATTACAGGTCAGCCTTCGTCTCAGTTA
CAACCTATTACATATGGTCCTTCACATTCAGGGTCTGCTACAACAGCTTCCCCAGCAGCTTCTCATCCCT
TGGCTAGTTCACCGCTTTCTGGGCCACCATCTCCTCAGCTTCAGCCTATGCCTTACCAATCTCCTAGCTC
AGGAACTGCCTCATCACCGTCTCCAGCCACCAGAATGCATTCTGGACAGCACTCAACTCAAGCACAAAGT
ACGGGCCAGGGGGGTCTTTCTGCACCTTCATCCTTAATATGTCACAGTTTGTGTGATCCAGCGTCATTTC
CACCTGATGGGGCAACTGTGAGCATTAAACCTGAACCAGAAGATCGAGAGCCTAACTTTGCAACCATTGG
TCTGCAGGACATCACTTTAGATGATGTGAACGAGATAATTGGGAGAGACATGTCCCAGATTTCTGTTTCC
CAAGGAGCAGGGGTGAGCAGGCAGGCTCCCCTCCCGAGTCCTGAGTCCCTGGATTTAGGAAGATCTGATG
GGCTCTAA
