>Addgene plasmid #218995 | SFFV-NFATC3-Brd 12 | depositor partial sequence | sequence record 427466 | Barcode sequence
TGTACAATAAGTGCAGCGCT
